Addgene plasmid #134448: pFA6a-SRS-FLAG:natMX4
Purpose: PCR-based C-terminal SRS-FLAG tag
Depositing lab: Robert Tomko. Depositing organization: Florida State University, Tallahassee. Publication: A suite of PCR-based peptide tagging plasmids to permit epitope-targeted enzymatic functionalization of yeast proteins. Nemec AA, Tomko RJ Jr. Yeast. 2020 May 13. doi: 10.1002/yea.3471. PubMed 32401365.
Backbone
  Vector backbone: pFA6a-natMX4
  Vector type: PCR-based tagging in yeast
  Selectable markers: Norseothricin
Growth in bacteria
  Bacterial resistance: Ampicillin, 100 μg/mL
  Growth temperature: 37°C
  Growth strain: DH5alpha
  Copy number: High Copy
Gene/Insert
  Gene/Insert name: SRS-FLAG
  Species: Synthetic
  Cloning method: Restriction Enzyme; 5′ cloning site PacI (not destroyed); 3′ cloning site AscI (not destroyed)
Terms and licenses: Academic/Nonprofit Terms; Industry Terms
How to cite: pFA6a-SRS-FLAG:natMX4 was a gift from Robert Tomko (Addgene plasmid # 134448 ; http://n2t.net/addgene:134448 ; RRID:Addgene_134448)
