[The description below was written by a language model from this plasmid's Addgene catalogue record and pLannotate feature annotations shown in this document.]
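Description:
pFA6a-SRS-FLAG:natMX4 is a template plasmid from the pFA6a family, used for PCR-based C-terminal tagging of chromosomal genes in yeast rather than as a vector that replicates in yeast. It carries no yeast origin or centromere. In E. coli it is propagated as a high-copy plasmid through a ColE1/pUC-type origin and selected with ampicillin via the β-lactamase gene and its native promoter. Short remnants of bom, rop and lacI, together with flanking SP6 and T7 phage promoters, are backbone leftovers with no evident role in the tagging function.

The functional module is a synthetic SRS-FLAG insert cloned between PacI and AscI sites, both retained. The annotation detects the FLAG epitope, but the SRS portion is not annotated and the record does not define it. The associated publication title indicates that the plasmid series provides peptide tags permitting epitope-targeted enzymatic functionalization of yeast proteins. The tag is followed by the S. cerevisiae ADH1 terminator, which supplies transcription termination for the tagged gene once its own 3′ region is displaced. Downstream lies the natMX4 marker: the Streptomyces noursei nourseothricin acetyltransferase gene between the Ashbya gossypii TEF promoter and terminator, conferring nourseothricin resistance in yeast.

In typical use, the tag-terminator-marker cassette is amplified with primers bearing homology to the 3′ end of a target open reading frame and its downstream region. The product is integrated by homologous recombination so that the protein is expressed from its native locus with a C-terminal SRS-FLAG tag, and integrants are selected on nourseothricin.
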