Features (pLannotate 1.2.2; 13 found; start..end, strand, type, name):
     14..65      +  misc_feature   bom (fragment): basis of mobility region from pBR322
    128..146     +  promoter       SP6 promoter: promoter for bacteriophage SP6 RNA polymerase
    227..250     +  CDS            FLAG: FLAG® epitope tag, followed by an enterokinase cleavage site
    274..461     +  terminator     ADH1 terminator: S. cerevisiae ADH1; transcription terminator for the S. cerevisiae alcohol dehydrogenase 1 (ADH1) gene
    536..879     +  promoter       TEF promoter: Ashbya gossypii TEF promoter
    886..1450    +  CDS            NrsR (fragment): nourseothricin acetyltransferase; Streptomyces noursei nat1; confers resistance to nourseothricin
   1458..1655    +  terminator     TEF terminator: Ashbya gossypii TEF terminator
   1763..1781    -  promoter       T7 promoter: promoter for bacteriophage T7 RNA polymerase
   1803..1856    -  CDS            lacI (fragment): lac repressor; lacI; The lac repressor binds to the lac operator to inhibit transcription in E. coli. This inhibition can be relieved by adding lactose or isopropyl-β-D-thiogalactopyranoside (IPTG).
   2039..2627    -  rep_origin     ori: high-copy-number ColE1/pMB1/pBR322/pUC origin of replication
   2798..3658    -  CDS            AmpR: β-lactamase; bla; confers resistance to ampicillin, carbenicillin, and related antibiotics
   3659..3763    -  promoter       AmpR promoter: bla
   3858..3893    +  CDS            rop (fragment): Rop protein, which maintains plasmids at low copy number; rop
>Addgene plasmid #134448 | pFA6a-SRS-FLAG:natMX4 | addgene full sequence | sequence record 271104 | Addgene NGS Result
GCGGGTGTCGGGGCTGGCTTAACTATGCGGCATCAGAGCAGATTGTACTGAGAGTGCACCATATGGACAT
ATTGTCGTTAGAACGCGGCTACAATTAATACATAACCTTATGTATCATACACATACGATTTAGGTGACAC
TATAGAACGCGGCCGCCAGCTGAAGCTTCGTACGCTGCAGGTCGACGGATCCCCGGGTTAATTAACTGCC
CGAAACCGGTGGTGGCGATTACAAGGACGACGATGACAAGTAAGGCGCGCCACTTCTAAATAAGCGAATT
TCTTATGATTTATGATTTTTATTATTAAATAAGTTATAAAAAAAATAAGTGTATACAAATTTTAAAGTGA
CTCTTAGGTTTTAAAACGAAAATTCTTATTCTTGAGTAACTCTTTCCTGTAGGTCAGGTTGCTTTCTCAG
GTATAGTATGAGGTCGCTCTTATTGACCACACCTCTACCGGCAGATCCGCTAGGGATAACAGGGTAATAT
AGATCTGTTTAGCTTGCCTCGTCCCCGCCGGGTCACCCGGCCAGCGACATGGAGGCCCAGAATACCCTCC
TTGACAGTCTTGACGTGCGCAGCTCAGGGGCATGATGTGACTGTCGCCCGTACATTTAGCCCATACATCC
CCATGTATAATCATTTGCATCCATACATTTTGATGGCCGCACGGCGCGAAGCAAAAATTACGGCTCCTCG
CTGCAGACCTGCGAGCAGGGAAACGCTCCCCTCACAGACGCGTTGAATTGTCCCCACGCCGCGCCCCTGT
AGAGAAATATAAAAGGTTAGGATTTGCCACTGAGGTTCTTCTTTCATATACTTCCTTTTAAAATCTTGCT
AGGATACAGTTCTCACATCACATCCGAACATAAACAACCATGGGTACCACTCTTGACGACACGGCTTACC
GGTACCGCACCAGTGTCCCGGGGGACGCCGAGGCCATCGAGGCACTGGATGGGTCCTTCACCACCGACAC
CGTCTTCCGCGTCACCGCCACCGGGGACGGCTTCACCCTGCGGGAGGTGCCGGTGGACCCGCCCCTGACC
AAGGTGTTCCCCGACGACGAATCGGACGACGAATCGGACGACGGGGAGGACGGCGACCCGGACTCCCGGA
CGTTCGTCGCGTACGGGGACGACGGCGACCTGGCGGGCTTCGTGGTCGTCTCGTACTCCGGCTGGAACCG
CCGGCTGACCGTCGAGGACATCGAGGTCGCCCCGGAGCACCGGGGGCACGGGGTCGGGCGCGCGTTGATG
GGGCTCGCGACGGAGTTCGCCCGCGAGCGGGGCGCCGGGCACCTCTGGCTGGAGGTCACCAACGTCAACG
CACCGGCGATCCACGCGTACCGGCGGATGGGGTTCACCCTCTGCGGCCTGGACACCGCCCTGTACGACGG
CACCGCCTCGGACGGCGAGCAGGCGCTCTACATGAGCATGCCCTGCCCCTAATCAGTACTGACAATAAAA
AGATTCTTGTTTTCAAGAACTTGTCATTTGTATAGTTTTTTTATATTGTAGTTGTTCTATTTTAATCAAA
TGTTAGCGTGATTTATATTTTTTTTCGCCTCGACATCATCTGCCCAGATGCGAAGTTAAGTGCGCAGAAA
GTAATATCATGCGTCAATCGTATGTGAATGCTGGTCGCTATACTGCTGTCGATTCGATACTAACGCCGCC
ATCCAGTGTCGAAAACGAGCTCGAATTCATCGATGATATCAGATCCACTAGTGGCCTATGCGGCCGCGGA
TCTGCCGGTCTCCCTATAGTGAGTCGTATTAATTTCGATAAGCCAGGTTAACCTGCATTAATGAATCGGC
CAACGCGCGGGGAGAGGCGGTTTGCGTATTGGGCGCTCTTCCGCTTCCTCGCTCACTGACTCGCTGCGCT
CGGTCGTTCGGCTGCGGCGAGCGGTATCAGCTCACTCAAAGGCGGTAATACGGTTATCCACAGAATCAGG
GGATAACGCAGGAAAGAACATGTGAGCAAAAGGCCAGCAAAAGGCCAGGAACCGTAAAAAGGCCGCGTTG
CTGGCGTTTTTCCATAGGCTCCGCCCCCCTGACGAGCATCACAAAAATCGACGCTCAAGTCAGAGGTGGC
GAAACCCGACAGGACTATAAAGATACCAGGCGTTTCCCCCTGGAAGCTCCCTCGTGCGCTCTCCTGTTCC
GACCCTGCCGCTTACCGGATACCTGTCCGCCTTTCTCCCTTCGGGAAGCGTGGCGCTTTCTCATAGCTCA
CGCTGTAGGTATCTCAGTTCGGTGTAGGTCGTTCGCTCCAAGCTGGGCTGTGTGCACGAACCCCCCGTTC
AGCCCGACCGCTGCGCCTTATCCGGTAACTATCGTCTTGAGTCCAACCCGGTAAGACACGACTTATCGCC
ACTGGCAGCAGCCACTGGTAACAGGATTAGCAGAGCGAGGTATGTAGGCGGTGCTACAGAGTTCTTGAAG
TGGTGGCCTAACTACGGCTACACTAGAAGAACAGTATTTGGTATCTGCGCTCTGCTGAAGCCAGTTACCT
TCGGAAAAAGAGTTGGTAGCTCTTGATCCGGCAAACAAACCACCGCTGGTAGCGGTGGTTTTTTTGTTTG
CAAGCAGCAGATTACGCGCAGAAAAAAAGGATCTCAAGAAGATCCTTTGATCTTTTCTACGGGGTCTGAC
GCTCAGTGGAACGAAAACTCACGTTAAGGGATTTTGGTCATGAGATTATCAAAAAGGATCTTCACCTAGA
TCCTTTTAAATTAAAAATGAAGTTTTAAATCAATCTAAAGTATATATGAGTAAACTTGGTCTGACAGTTA
CCAATGCTTAATCAGTGAGGCACCTATCTCAGCGATCTGTCTATTTCGTTCATCCATAGTTGCCTGACTC
CCCGTCGTGTAGATAACTACGATACGGGAGGGCTTACCATCTGGCCCCAGTGCTGCAATGATACCGCGAG
ACCCACGCTCACCGGCTCCAGATTTATCAGCAATAAACCAGCCAGCCGGAAGGGCCGAGCGCAGAAGTGG
TCCTGCAACTTTATCCGCCTCCATCCAGTCTATTAATTGTTGCCGGGAAGCTAGAGTAAGTAGTTCGCCA
GTTAATAGTTTGCGCAACGTTGTTGCCATTGCTACAGGCATCGTGGTGTCACGCTCGTCGTTTGGTATGG
CTTCATTCAGCTCCGGTTCCCAACGATCAAGGCGAGTTACATGATCCCCCATGTTGTGCAAAAAAGCGGT
TAGCTCCTTCGGTCCTCCGATCGTTGTCAGAAGTAAGTTGGCCGCAGTGTTATCACTCATGGTTATGGCA
GCACTGCATAATTCTCTTACTGTCATGCCATCCGTAAGATGCTTTTCTGTGACTGGTGAGTACTCAACCA
AGTCATTCTGAGAATAGTGTATGCGGCGACCGAGTTGCTCTTGCCCGGCGTCAATACGGGATAATACCGC
GCCACATAGCAGAACTTTAAAAGTGCTCATCATTGGAAAACGTTCTTCGGGGCGAAAACTCTCAAGGATC
TTACCGCTGTTGAGATCCAGTTCGATGTAACCCACTCGTGCACCCAACTGATCTTCAGCATCTTTTACTT
TCACCAGCGTTTCTGGGTGAGCAAAAACAGGAAGGCAAAATGCCGCAAAAAAGGGAATAAGGGCGACACG
GAAATGTTGAATACTCATACTCTTCCTTTTTCAATATTATTGAAGCATTTATCAGGGTTATTGTCTCATG
AGCGGATACATATTTGAATGTATTTAGAAAAATAAACAAATAGGGGTTCCGCGCACATTTCCCCGAAAAG
TGCCACCTGACGTCTAAGAAACCATTATTATCATGACATTAACCTATAAAAATAGGCGTATCACGAGGCC
CTTTCGTCTCGCGCGTTTCGGTGATGACGGTGAAAACCTCTGACACATGCAGCTCCCGGAGACGGTCACA
GCTTGTCTGTAAGCGGATGCCGGGAGCAGACAAGCCCGTCAGGGCGCGTCAGCGGGTGTTG
